Addgene plasmid #245579: pICSL50017
Purpose: Level 0 Golden Gate part C-Terminal Tag with overhangs TTCG - GCTT
Depositing lab: Mark Youles. Depositing organization: Sainsbury Laboratory, Norwich.
Backbone
  Vector backbone: pICSL01003
  Backbone size w/o insert (bp): 2244
  Vector type: Synthetic Biology
Growth in bacteria
  Bacterial resistance: Spectinomycin, 50 μg/mL
  Growth temperature: 37°C
  Growth strain: DH5alpha
  Copy number: High Copy
Gene/Insert
  Gene/Insert name: C-Terminal tag YFP with nuclear localisation signal from Simian virus large T-antigen
  Species: Aequorea victoria
  Insert size (bp): 766
  Mutation: BsaI/BpiI sites removed by point-mutation
  Cloning method: Restriction Enzyme; 5′ cloning site BsaI (destroyed during cloning); 3′ cloning site BsaI (destroyed during cloning)
  Sequencing primers: 5′ TCACATGTTCTTTCCTGCG; 3′ GTCTCATGAGCGGATACATATTTGAATG
Terms and licenses: Academic/Nonprofit Terms; Industry Terms: Not Available to Industry
Depositor comments: Level 0 C-Terminal tag module used for GoldenGate assemblies using the MoClo overhang syntax
How to cite: pICSL50017 was a gift from Mark Youles (Addgene plasmid # 245579 ; http://n2t.net/addgene:245579 ; RRID:Addgene_245579)
