[The description below was written by a language model from this plasmid's Addgene catalogue record and pLannotate feature annotations shown in this document.]
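Description:
pICSL50017 is a Level 0 Golden Gate (MoClo) parts plasmid that carries a C-terminal tag module, built in the pICSL01003 backbone and classed as a synthetic biology vector. It is maintained in E. coli at high copy from a ColE1/pUC-type origin and selected with spectinomycin through the aadA gene. aadA sits downstream of an annotated AmpR (bla) promoter. Short fragments annotated as an integrase, a gentamicin acetyltransferase and lacI lie around the marker and near the end of the record. These appear to be non-functional remnants of the backbone's history rather than working features.

The payload is a roughly 766 bp insert encoding yellow fluorescent protein, annotated as EYFP and derived from Aequorea victoria. According to the catalogue entry it is combined with the nuclear localisation signal of the simian virus 40 large T-antigen. The automated feature table annotates only the EYFP coding region, so the position of the NLS relative to YFP cannot be read from the record. Internal BsaI and BpiI sites were removed by point mutation, so the part survives the Type IIS digestions used in hierarchical assembly. The module is defined by the overhangs TTCG and GCTT, which correspond to the C-terminal tag position in the MoClo syntax.

The plasmid has no promoter or terminator driving the tag and is not an expression construct in its own right. It serves as a donor part: in a one-pot Golden Gate reaction the tag is joined in frame after a coding sequence part, together with promoter and terminator modules, to form a transcription unit. The resulting fusion protein is fluorescently labelled and directed to the nucleus.
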