Features (pLannotate 1.2.2; 7 found; start..end, strand, type, name):
     12..725     +  CDS            EYFP: EYFP is a basic (constitutively fluorescent) green/yellow fluorescent protein published in 1996, derived from Aequorea victoria. It is reported to be a very rapidly-maturing weak dimer with high acid sensitivity.
    896..1000    +  promoter       AmpR promoter: bla
    991..1071    -  CDS            int (fragment): INT2_ECOLX - Protein inferred from homology: Swiss-Prot protein existence level 3. Putative integrase believed to be involved in the insertion of antibiotic resistance genes into plasmids and transposons. From Escherichia coli.
   1159..1215    +  CDS            GmR (fragment): gentamycin acetyltransferase; aacC1; confers resistance to gentamycin
   1222..2010    +  CDS            aadA: S3AD_ECOLX - Experimental evidence at protein level: Swiss-Prot protein existence level 1. Mediates bacterial resistance to the antibiotics streptomycin and spectinomycin. From Escherichia coli.
   2184..2772    +  rep_origin     ori: high-copy-number ColE1/pMB1/pBR322/pUC origin of replication
   2955..3004    +  CDS            lacI (fragment): lac repressor; lacI; The lac repressor binds to the lac operator to inhibit transcription in E. coli. This inhibition can be relieved by adding lactose or isopropyl-β-D-thiogalactopyranoside (IPTG).
>Addgene plasmid #245579 | pICSL50017 | addgene full sequence | sequence record 495502 | Addgene NGS Result
GGTCTCATTCGGTGAGCAAGGGCGAGGAGCTGTTCACCGGGGTGGTGCCCATCCTGGTCGAGCTGGACGG
CGACGTAAACGGCCACAAGTTCAGCGTGTCCGGCGAGGGCGAGGGCGATGCCACCTACGGCAAGCTGACC
CTGAAGTTCATCTGCACCACCGGCAAGCTGCCCGTGCCCTGGCCCACCCTCGTGACCACCTTCGGCTACG
GCCTGCAGTGCTTCGCCCGCTACCCCGACCACATGAAGCAGCACGACTTCTTCAAGTCCGCCATGCCCGA
AGGCTACGTCCAGGAGCGCACCATCTTCTTCAAGGACGACGGCAACTACAAGACCCGCGCCGAGGTGAAG
TTCGAGGGCGACACCCTGGTGAACCGCATCGAGCTGAAGGGCATCGACTTCAAGGAGGACGGCAACATCC
TGGGGCACAAGCTGGAGTACAACTACAACAGCCACAACGTCTATATCATGGCCGACAAGCAGAAGAACGG
CATCAAGGTGAACTTCAAGATCCGCCACAACATCGAGGACGGCAGCGTGCAGCTCGCCGACCACTACCAG
CAGAACACCCCCATCGGCGACGGCCCCGTGCTGCTGCCCGACAACCACTACCTGAGCTACCAGTCCGCCC
TGAGCAAAGACCCCAACGAGAAGCGCGATCACATGGTCCTGCTGGAGTTCGTGACCGCCGCCGGGATCAC
TCTCGGCATGGACGAGCTGTACAAGAAGAAGAGAAAGGTAAAGAAGAGAAAGGTAAAGAAGAGAAAGGTA
TGAGCTTTGAGACCACGTGGCTCTTCAGTGGACGAAAGGGCCTCGTGATACGCCTATTTTTATAGGTTAA
TGTCATGATAATAATGGTTTCTTAGACGTCAGGTGGCACTTTTCGGGGAAATGTGCGCGGAACCCCTATT
TGTTTATTTTTCTAAATACATTCAAATATGTATCCGCTCATGAGACAATAACCCTGATAAATGCTTCAAT
AATATTGAAAAAGGAAGAGTATGCGCTCACGCAACTGGTCCAGAACCTTGACCGAACGCAGCGGTGGTAA
CGGCGCAGTGGCGGTTTTCATGGCTTGTTATGACTGTTTTTTTTTGGGGTACAGTCTATGCCTCGGGCAT
CCAAGCAGCAAGCGCGTTACGCCGTGGGTCGATGTTTGATGTTATGGAGCAGCAACGATGTTACGCAGCA
GGGCAGTCGCCCTAAAACAAAGTTAAACATCATGAGGGAAGCGGTGATCGCCGAAGTATCGACTCAACTA
TCAGAGGTAGTTGGCGTCATCGAGCGCCATCTCGAACCGACGTTGCTGGCCGTACATTTGTACGGCTCCG
CAGTGGATGGCGGCCTGAAGCCACACAGCGATATTGATTTGCTGGTTACGGTGACCGTAAGGCTTGATGA
AACAACGCGGCGAGCTTTGATCAACGACCTTTTGGAAACTTCGGCTTCCCCTGGAGAGAGCGAGATTCTC
CGCGCTGTAGAAGTCACCATTGTTGTGCACGACGACATCATTCCGTGGCGTTATCCAGCTAAGCGCGAAC
TGCAATTTGGAGAATGGCAGCGCAATGACATTCTTGCAGGTATCTTCGAGCCAGCCACGATCGACATTGA
TCTGGCTATCTTGCTGACAAAAGCAAGAGAACATAGCGTTGCCTTGGTAGGTCCAGCGGCGGAGGAACTC
TTTGATCCGGTTCCTGAACAGGATCTATTTGAGGCGCTAAATGAAACCTTAACGCTATGGAACTCGCCGC
CCGACTGGGCTGGCGATGAGCGAAATGTAGTGCTTACGTTGTCCCGCATTTGGTACAGCGCAGTAACCGG
CAAAATCGCGCCGAAGGATGTCGCTGCCGACTGGGCAATGGAGCGCCTGCCGGCCCAGTATCAGCCCGTC
ATACTTGAAGCTAGACAGGCTTATCTTGGACAAGAAGAAGATCGCTTGGCCTCGCGCGCAGATCAGTTGG
AAGAATTTGTCCATTACGTAAAAGGCGAGATCACCAAGGTAGTCGGCAAATAACTGTCAGACCAAGTTTA
CTCATATATACTTTAGATTGATTTAAAACTTCATTTTTAATTTAAAAGGATCTAGGTGAAGATCCTTTTT
GATAATCTCATGACCAAAATCCCTTAACGTGAGTTTTCGTTCCACTGAGCGTCAGACCCCGTAGAAAAGA
TCAAAGGATCTTCTTGAGATCCTTTTTTTCTGCGCGTAATCTGCTGCTTGCAAACAAAAAAACCACCGCT
ACCAGCGGTGGTTTGTTTGCCGGATCAAGAGCTACCAACTCTTTTTCCGAAGGTAACTGGCTTCAGCAGA
GCGCAGATACCAAATACTGTTCTTCTAGTGTAGCCGTAGTTAGGCCACCACTTCAAGAACTCTGTAGCAC
CGCCTACATACCTCGCTCTGCTAATCCTGTTACCAGTGGCTGCTGCCAGTGGCGATAAGTCGTGTCTTAC
CGGGTTGGACTCAAGACGATAGTTACCGGATAAGGCGCAGCGGTCGGGCTGAACGGGGGGTTCGTGCACA
CAGCCCAGCTTGGAGCGAACGACCTACACCGAACTGAGATACCTACAGCGTGAGCTATGAGAAAGCGCCA
CGCTTCCCGAAGGGAGAAAGGCGGACAGGTATCCGGTAAGCGGCAGGGTCGGAACAGGAGAGCGCACGAG
GGAGCTTCCAGGGGGAAACGCCTGGTATCTTTATAGTCCTGTCGGGTTTCGCCACCTCTGACTTGAGCGT
CGATTTTTGTGATGCTCGTCAGGGGGGCGGAGCCTATGGAAAAACGCCAGCAACGCGGCCTTTTTACGGT
TCCTGGCCTTTTGCTGGCCTTTTGCTCACATGTTCTTTCCTGCGTTATCCCCTGATTCTGTGGATAACCG
TATTACCGCCTTTGAGTGAGCTGATACCGCTCGCCGCAGCCGAACGACCGAGCGCAGCGAGTCAGTGAGC
GAGGAAGCGGAAGAGCGCCCAATACGCAAACCGCCTCTCCCCGCGCGTTGGCCGATTCATTAATCACTGT
